>Addgene plasmid #20343 | pEGFPpA-ACN | addgene full sequence | sequence record 311612 | Addgene NGS Result
ATTTAGGTGACACTATAGAACTCGACGGCGCGCCGCGATTAACCCCAAGAAGAAGAGGAAGGTGAGCAAG
CAGATCCTGAAGAACACCGGCCTGCAGGAGATCATGAGCTTCAAGGTGAACCTGGAGGGCGTGGTGAACA
ACCACGTGTTCACCATGGAGGGCTGCGGCAAGGGCAACATCCTGTTCGGCAACCAGCTGGTGCAGATCCG
CGTGACCAAGGGCGCCCCCCTGCCCTTCGCCTTCGACATCCTGAGCCCCGCCTTCCAGTACGGCAACCGC
ACCTTCACCAAGTACCCCGAGGACATCAGCGACTTCTTCATCCAGAGCTTCCCCGCCGGCTTCGTGTACG
AGCGCACCCTGCGCTACGAGGACGGCGGCCTGGTGGAGATCCGCAGCGACATCAACCTGATCGAGGAGAT
GTTCGTGTACCGCGTGGAGTACAAGGGCCGCAACTTCCCCAACGACGGCCCCGTGATGAAGAAGACCATC
ACCGGCCTGCAGCCCAGCTTCGAGGTGGTGTACATGAACGACGGCGTGCTGGTGGGCCAGGTGATCCTGG
TGTACCGCCTGAACAGCGGCAAGTTCTACAGCTGCCACATGCGCACCCTGATGAAGAGCAAGGGCGTGGT
GAAGGACTTCCCCGAGTACCACTTCATCCAGCACCGCCTGGAGAAGACCTACGTGGAGGACGGCGGCTTC
GTGGAGCAGCACGAGACCGCCATCGCCCAGCTGACCAGCCTGGGCAAGCCCCTGGGCAGCCTGCACGAGT
GGGTGTAATAGGAATTCGCCCTTGTTAATTAAGCGGCGCGCCGTGAGCAAGGGCGAGGAGCTGTTCACCG
GGGTGGTGCCCATCCTGGTCGAGCTGGACGGCGACGTAAACGGCCACAAGTTCAGCGTGTCCGGCGAGGG
CGAGGGCGATGCCACCTACGGCAAGCTGACCCTGAAGTTCATCTGCACCACCGGCAAGCTGCCCGTGCCC
TGGCCCACCCTCGTGACCACCCTGACCTACGGCGTGCAGTGCTTCAGCCGCTACCCCGACCACATGAAGC
AGCACGACTTCTTCAAGTCCGCCATGCCCGAAGGCTACGTCCAGGAGCGCACCATCTTCTTCAAGGACGA
CGGCAACTACAAGACCCGCGCCGAGGTGAAGTTCGAGGGCGACACCCTGGTGAACCGCATCGAGCTGAAG
GGCATCGACTTCAAGGAGGACGGCAACATCCTGGGGCACAAGCTGGAGTACAACTACAACAGCCACAACG
TCTATATCATGGCCGACAAGCAGAAGAACGGCATCAAGGTGAACTTCAAGATCCGCCACAACATCGAGGA
CGGCAGCGTGCAGCTCGCCGACCACTACCAGCAGAACACCCCCATCGGCGACGGCCCCGTGCTGCTGCCC
GACAACCACTACCTGAGCACCCAGTCCGCCCTGAGCAAAGACCCCAACGAGAAGCGCGATCACATGGTCC
TGCTGGAGTTCGTGACCGCCGCCGGGATCACTCTCGGCATGGACGAGCTGTACAAGTAAAGCGGCCGCGA
CTCTAGATCATAATCAGCCATACCACATTTGTAGAGGTTTTACTTGCTTTAAAAAACCTCCCACACCTCC
CCCTGAACCTGAAACATAAAATGAATGCAATTGTTGTTGTTAACTTGTTTATTGCAGCTTATAATGGTTA
CAAATAAAGCAATAGCATCACAAATTTCACAAATAAAGCATTTTTTTCACTGCATTCTAGTTGTGGTTTG
TCCAAACTCATCAATGTATCTTAAGGATCCGCCGATAAGGGCGAATTCATAACTTCGTATAATGTATGCT
ATACGAAGTTATGGATCTGTCGATCGACGGATCGATCCGAACAAACGACCCAACACCCGTGCGTTTTATT
CTGTCTTTTTATTGCCGATCCCCTCAGAAGAACTCGTCAAGAAGGCGATAGAAGGCGATGCGCTGCGAAT
CGGGAGCGGCGATACCGTAAAGCACGAGGAAGCGGTCAGCCCATTCGCCGCCAAGCTCTTCAGCAATATC
ACGGGTAGCCAACGCTATGTCCTGATAGCGGTCCGCCACACCCAGCCGGCCACAGTCGATGAATCCAGAA
AAGCGGCCATTTTCCACCATGATATTCGGCAAGCAGGCATCGCCATGGGTCACGACGAGATCCTCGCCGT
CGGGCATGCGCGCCTTGAGCCTGGCGAACAGTTCGGCTGGCGCGAGCCCCTGATGCTCTTCGTCCAGATC
ATCCTGATCGACAAGACCGGCTTCCATCCGAGTACGTGCTCGCTCGATGCGATGTTTCGCTTGGTGGTCG
AATGGGCAGGTAGCCGGATCAAGCGTATGCAGCCGCCGCATTGCATCAGCCATGATGGATACTTTCTCGG
CAGGAGCAAGGTGAGATGACAGGAGATCCTGCCCCGGCACTTCGCCCAATAGCAGCCAGTCCCTTCCCGC
TTCAGTGACAACGTCGAGCACAGCTGCGCAAGGAACGCCCGTCGTGGCCAGCCACGATAGCCGCGCTGCC
TCGTCCTGCAGTTCATTCAGGGCACCGGACAGGTCGGTCTTGACAAAAAGAACCGGGCGCCCCTGCGCTG
ACAGCCGGAACACGGCGGCATCAGAGCAGCCGATTGTCTGTTGTGCCCAGTCATAGCCGAATAGCCTCTC
CACCCAAGCGGCCGGAGAACCTGCGTGCAATCCATCTTGTTCAATGGCCGATCCCATATTGGCTGCACGG
ATCCTGAACGGCAGAGGTTACGGCAGTTTGTCTCTCCCCCTTCCGGGAGCCACCTTCTTCTCCAACCGTC
CCGGTCGCGCTCTCGGCGCTTCTGAGGAGAGAACTGGCTGAGTGACGCCCTTTATAGATTCGCCCTTGTG
TCCCGCCCCTTCCTTTCCCGCCCTCCCTTGCGCTACGGGGCCGCCCGCACCGGCCTACACGGAGCGCGCG
CGGCGGAGTTGTTGACGCTAGGGCTCCGGCTCCCTGGTTGGGTGTTCTTTCTGACGCGACAGGAGGAGGA
GAATGTTCCTGGTCCTGTCGTCCTCCTTTCGGGTTTCCCGTGCACTCAAACCGAGGACTTACAGAACGGA
GGATAAAGTTAGGCCATTTTTACTCAGCTTCGGAGTTCAGGCTCATTTTCAGCTAAAGTCTCTCATTAGT
ATCCCCCCACACACATCGGGAAAATGGTTTGTCCTACGCATCGGTAATGAAGGCGGGGCCCTTCGGGTCC
TCCGGAGCGGGTTCCGGGGGTGGGGGGAAGGAGGGAGGGACGGGACGGGCCTCGTTCATGAATATTCAGT
TCACCGCTGAATATGCATAAGGCAGGCAAGATGGCGCGTCCAATCAATTGGAAGTAGCCGTTATTAGTGG
AGAGGCCCCAGGACGTTGGGGCACCGCCTGTGCTCTAGTAGCTTTACGGAGCCCTGGCGCTCGATGTTCA
GCCCAAGCTTTCGCGAGCTCGACCGAACAAACGACCCAACACCCGTGCGTTTTATTCTGTCTTTTTATTG
CCGCTCAGCTTTACAGTGACAATGACGGCTGGCGACTGAATATTAGTGCTTACAGACAGCACTACATATT
TTCCGTCGATGTTGAAATCCTTTCTCATATGTCACCATAAATATCAAATAATTATAGCAATCATTTACGC
GTTAATGGCTAATCGCCATCTTCCAGCAGGCGCACCATTGCCCCTGTTTCACTATCCAGGTTACGGATAT
AGTTCATGACAATATTTACATTGGTCCAGCCACCAGCTTGCATGATCTCCGGTATTGAAACTCCAGCGCG
GGCCATATCTCGCGCGGCTCCGACACGGGCACTGTGTCCAGACCAGGCCAGGTATCTCTGACCAGAGTCA
TCCTAAAATACACAAACAATTAGAATCAGTAGTTTAACACATTATACACTTAAAAATTTTATATTTACCT
TAGCGCCGTAAATCAATCGATGAGTTGCTTCAAAAATCCCTTCCAGGGCGCGAGTTGATAGCTGGCTGGT
GGCAGATGGCGCGGCAACACCATTTTTTCTGACCCGGCAAAACAGGTAGTTATTCGGATCATCAGCTACA
CCAGAGACGGAAATCCATCGCTCGACCAGTTTAGTTACCCCCAGGCTAAGTGCCTTCTCTACACCTGCGG
TGCTAACCAGCGTTTTCGTTCTGCCAATATGGATTAACATTCTCCCACCGTCAGTACGTGAGATATCTTT
AACCCTGATCCTGGCAATTTCGGCTATACGTAACAGGGTGTTATAAGCAATCCCCAGAAATGCCAGATTA
CGTATATCCTGGCAGCGATCGCTATTTTCCATGAGTGAACGAACCTGGTCGAAATCAGTGCGTTCGAACG
CTAGAGCCTGTTTTGCACGTTCACCGGCATCAACGTTTTCTTTTCGGATCCGCCGCATAACCAGTGAAAC
AGCATTGCTGTCACTTGGTCGTGGCAGCCCGGACCGACGATGAAGCATGTTTAGCTGGCCCAAATGTTGC
TGGATAGTTTTTACTGCCAGACCGCGCGCCTGAAGATATAGAAGATAATCGCGAACATCTTCAGGTTCTG
CGGGAAACCATTTCCGGTTATTCAACTTGCACCATGCCGCCCACGACCGGCAAACGGACAGAAGCATTTT
CCAGGTATGCTCAGAAAACGCCTGGCGATCCCTGAACATGTCCATCAGGTTCTTGCGAACCTCATCACTC
GTTGCATCGACCGGTAATGCAGGCAAATTTTGGTGTACGGTCAGTAAATTGGACACCTTCCTCTTCTTCT
TGGGCATGGCCGCAGGAAAGCAGAGCCCTGAAGCTCCCATCACCGGCCAATAAGAGCCAAGCCTGCAGTG
TGACCTCATAGAGCAATGTGCCAGCCAGCCTGACCCCAAGGGCCCTCAGGCTTGGGCACACTGTCTCTAG
GACCCTGAGAGAAAGACATACCCATTTCTGCTTAGGGCCCTGAGGATGAGCCCAGGGGTGGCTTGGCACT
GAAGCAAAGGACACTGGGGCTCAGCTGGCAGCAAAGTGACCAGGATGCTGAGGCTTTGACCCAGAAGCCA
GAGGCCAGAGGCCAGGACTTCTCTTGGTCCCAGTCCACCCTCACTCAGAGCTTTACCAATGCCCTCTGGA
TAGTTGTCGGGTAACGGTGGACGCCACTGATTCTCTGGCCAGCCTAGGACTTCGCCATTCCGCTGATTCT
GCTCTTCCAGCCACTGGCTGACCGGTTGGAAGTACTCCAGCAGTGCCTTGGCATCCAGGGCATCTGAGCC
TACCAGGTCCTTCAGTACCTCCTGCCAGGGCCTGGAGCAGCCAGCCTGCAACACCTGCCTGCCAAGCAGA
GTGACCACTGTGGGCACAGGGGACACAGGGTGGGGCCCACAACAGCACCATTGTCCACTTGTCCCTCACT
AGTAAAAGAACTCTAGGGTTGCGGGGGGTGGGGGAGGTCTCTGTGAGGCTGGTAAGGGATATTTGCCTGG
CCCATGGAGATCCATAACTTCGTATAATGTATGCTATACGAAGTTATAAGCTTTCGCGAGCTCGAGATCC
TGCAGGCGCGCCGGATCTGCCGGTCTCCCTATAGTGAGTCGTATTAATTTCGATAAGCCAGGTTAACCTG
CATTAATGAATCGGCCAACGCGCGGGGAGAGGCGGTTTGCGTATTGGGCGCTCTTCCGCTTCCTCGCTCA
CTGACTCGCTGCGCTCGGTCGTTCGGCTGCGGCGAGCGGTATCAGCTCACTCAAAGGCGGTAATACGGTT
ATCCACAGAATCAGGGGATAACGCAGGAAAGAACATGTGAGCAAAAGGCCAGCAAAAGGCCAGGAACCGT
AAAAAGGCCGCGTTGCTGGCGTTTTTCCATAGGCTCCGCCCCCCTGACGAGCATCACAAAAATCGACGCT
CAAGTCAGAGGTGGCGAAACCCGACAGGACTATAAAGATACCAGGCGTTTCCCCCTGGAAGCTCCCTCGT
GCGCTCTCCTGTTCCGACCCTGCCGCTTACCGGATACCTGTCCGCCTTTCTCCCTTCGGGAAGCGTGGCG
CTTTCTCATAGCTCACGCTGTAGGTATCTCAGTTCGGTGTAGGTCGTTCGCTCCAAGCTGGGCTGTGTGC
ACGAACCCCCCGTTCAGCCCGACCGCTGCGCCTTATCCGGTAACTATCGTCTTGAGTCCAACCCGGTAAG
ACACGACTTATCGCCACTGGCAGCAGCCACTGGTAACAGGATTAGCAGAGCGAGGTATGTAGGCGGTGCT
ACAGAGTTCTTGAAGTGGTGGCCTAACTACGGCTACACTAGAAGAACAGTATTTGGTATCTGCGCTCTGC
TGAAGCCAGTTACCTTCGGAAAAAGAGTTGGTAGCTCTTGATCCGGCAAACAAACCACCGCTGGTAGCGG
TGGTTTTTTTGTTTGCAAGCAGCAGATTACGCGCAGAAAAAAAGGATCTCAAGAAGATCCTTTGATCTTT
TCTACGGGGTCTGACGCTCAGTGGAACGAAAACTCACGTTAAGGGATTTTGGTCATGAGATTATCAAAAA
GGATCTTCACCTAGATCCTTTTAAATTAAAAATGAAGTTTTAAATCAATCTAAAGTATATATGAGTAAAC
TTGGTCTGACAGTTACCAATGCTTAATCAGTGAGGCACCTATCTCAGCGATCTGTCTATTTCGTTCATCC
ATAGTTGCCTGACTCCCCGTCGTGTAGATAACTACGATACGGGAGGGCTTACCATCTGGCCCCAGTGCTG
CAATGATACCGCGAGACCCACGCTCACCGGCTCCAGATTTATCAGCAATAAACCAGCCAGCCGGAAGGGC
CGAGCGCAGAAGTGGTCCTGCAACTTTATCCGCCTCCATCCAGTCTATTAATTGTTGCCGGGAAGCTAGA
GTAAGTAGTTCGCCAGTTAATAGTTTGCGCAACGTTGTTGCCATTGCTACAGGCATCGTGGTGTCACGCT
CGTCGTTTGGTATGGCTTCATTCAGCTCCGGTTCCCAACGATCAAGGCGAGTTACATGATCCCCCATGTT
GTGCAAAAAAGCGGTTAGCTCCTTCGGTCCTCCGATCGTTGTCAGAAGTAAGTTGGCCGCAGTGTTATCA
CTCATGGTTATGGCAGCACTGCATAATTCTCTTACTGTCATGCCATCCGTAAGATGCTTTTCTGTGACTG
GTGAGTACTCAACCAAGTCATTCTGAGAATAGTGTATGCGGCGACCGAGTTGCTCTTGCCCGGCGTCAAT
ACGGGATAATACCGCGCCACATAGCAGAACTTTAAAAGTGCTCATCATTGGAAAACGTTCTTCGGGGCGA
AAACTCTCAAGGATCTTACCGCTGTTGAGATCCAGTTCGATGTAACCCACTCGTGCACCCAACTGATCTT
CAGCATCTTTTACTTTCACCAGCGTTTCTGGGTGAGCAAAAACAGGAAGGCAAAATGCCGCAAAAAAGGG
AATAAGGGCGACACGGAAATGTTGAATACTCATACTCTTCCTTTTTCAATATTATTGAAGCATTTATCAG
GGTTATTGTCTCATGAGCGGATACATATTTGAATGTATTTAGAAAAATAAACAAATAGGGGTTCCGCGCA
CATTTCCCCGAAAAGTGCCACCTGACGTCTAAGAAACCATTATTATCATGACATTAACCTATAAAAATAG
GCGTATCACGAGGCCCTTTCGTCTCGCGCGTTTCGGTGATGACGGTGAAAACCTCTGACACATGCAGCTC
CCGGAGACGGTCACAGCTTGTCTGTAAGCGGATGCCGGGAGCAGACAAGCCCGTCAGGGCGCGTCAGCGG
GTGTTGGCGGGTGTCGGGGCTGGCTTAACTATGCGGCATCAGAGCAGATTGTACTGAGAGTGCACCATAT
GGACATATTGTCGTTAGAACGCGGCTACAATTAATACATAACCTTATGTATCATACACATACG
Features (pLannotate 1.2.2; 21 found; start..end, strand, type, name):
      1..19      +  promoter       SP6 promoter: promoter for bacteriophage SP6 RNA polymerase
     61..778     +  CDS            hrGFP (fragment): humanized Renilla green fluorescent protein mammalian codon-optimized
    813..1529    +  CDS            EGFP: the original enhanced GFP (Yang et al., 1996) mammalian codon-optimized
   1546..1629    +  CDS            large T antigen (fragment): large T antigen from SV40 (simian virus 40)
   1652..1773    +  polyA_signal   SV40 poly(A) signal: SV40 polyadenylation signal
   1799..1832    -  protein_bind   loxP: Cre-mediated recombination occurs in the 8-bp core sequence (GCATACAT). Cre recombinase
   1859..1907    -  polyA_signal   HSV TK poly(A) signal: herpes simplex virus thymidine kinase polyadenylation signal (Cole and Stacy, 1985)
   1914..2717    -  CDS            NeoR/KanR: aminoglycoside phosphotransferase from Tn5; aph(3')-II (or nptII); confers resistance to neomycin, kanamycin, and G418 (Geneticin®)
   3455..3503    -  polyA_signal   HSV TK poly(A) signal: herpes simplex virus thymidine kinase polyadenylation signal (Cole and Stacy, 1985)
   3649..3854    -  CDS            Cre (fragment): site-specific recombinase Cre is a site-specific recombinase from bacteriophage P1. Recombination occurs at loxP sequences.
   3853..3918    -  intron         small t intron: SV40 (simian virus 40) small t antigen intron
   3918..4745    -  CDS            Cre (fragment): site-specific recombinase Cre is a site-specific recombinase from bacteriophage P1. Recombination occurs at loxP sequences.
   5098..5310    -  CDS            Ace (fragment): ACE_MOUSE - Also known as Dcp1. Experimental evidence at protein level: Swiss-Prot protein existence level 1. Converts angiotensin I to angiotensin II by release of the terminal His-Leu, this results in an increase of the vasoconstrictor activity of angiotensin. Also able to inactivate bradykinin, a potent vasodilator. Has also a glycosidase activity which releases GPI- anchored proteins from the membrane by cleaving the mannose linkage in the GPI moiety. This GPIase activity seems to be crucial for the egg- binding ability of the sperm. From Mus musculus (Mouse).
   5474..5507    -  protein_bind   loxP: Cre-mediated recombination occurs in the 8-bp core sequence (GCATACAT). Cre recombinase
   5558..5576    -  promoter       T7 promoter: promoter for bacteriophage T7 RNA polymerase
   5598..5651    -  CDS            lacI (fragment): lac repressor; lacI; The lac repressor binds to the lac operator to inhibit transcription in E. coli. This inhibition can be relieved by adding lactose or isopropyl-β-D-thiogalactopyranoside (IPTG).
   5834..6422    -  rep_origin     ori: high-copy-number ColE1/pMB1/pBR322/pUC origin of replication
   6593..7453    -  CDS            AmpR: β-lactamase; bla; confers resistance to ampicillin, carbenicillin, and related antibiotics
   7454..7558    -  promoter       AmpR promoter: bla
   7653..7688    +  CDS            rop (fragment): Rop protein, which maintains plasmids at low copy number; rop
   7790..7841    +  misc_feature   bom (fragment): basis of mobility region from pBR322
