>Addgene plasmid #20343 | pEGFPpA-ACN | analyzer sequence | sequence record 9571
ATTTAGGTGACACTATAGAACTCGACGGCGCGCCGCGATTAACCCCAAGAAGAAGAGGAAGGTGAGCAAG
CAGATCCTGAAGAACACCGGCCTGCAGGAGATCATGAGCTTCAAGGTGAACCTGGAGGGCGTGGTGAACA
ACCACGTGTTCACCATGGAGGGCTGCGGCAAGGGCAACATCCTGTTCGGCAACCAGCTGGTGCAGATCCG
CGTGACCAAGGGCGCCCCCCTGCCCTTCGCCTTCGACATCCTGAGCCCCGCCTTCCAGTACGGCAACCGC
ACCTTCACCAAGTACCCCGAGGACATCAGCGACTTCTTCATCCAGAGCTTCCCCGCCGGCTTCGTGTACG
AGCGCACCCTGCGCTACGAGGACGGCGGCCTGGTGGAGATCCGCAGCGACATCAACCTGATCGAGGAGAT
GTTCGTGTACCGCGTGGAGTACAAGGGCCGCAACTTCCCCAACGACGGCCCCGTGATGAAGAAGACCATC
ACCGGCCTGCAGCCCAGCTTCGAGGTGGTGTACATGAACGACGGCGTGCTGGTGGGCCAGGTGATCCTGG
TGTACCGCCTGAACAGCGGCAAGTTCTACAGCTGCCACATGCGCACCCTGATGAAGAGCAAGGGCGTGGT
GAAGGACTTCCCCGAGTACCACTTCATCCAGCACCGCCTGGAGAAGACCTACGTGGAGGACGGCGGCTTC
GTGGAGCAGCACGAGACCGCCATCGCCCAGCTGACCAGCCTGGGCAAGCCCCTGGGCAGCCTGCACGAGT
GGGTGTAATAGGAATTCGCCCTTGTTAATTAAGCGGCGCGCCGTGAGCAAGGGCGAGGAGCTGTTCACCG
GGGTGGTGCCCATCCTGGTCGAGCTGGACGGCGACGTAAACGGCCACAAGTTCAGCGTGTCCGGCGAGGG
CGAGGGCGATGCCACCTACGGCAAGCTGACCCTGAAGTTCATCTGCACCACCGGCAAGCTGCCCGTGCCC
TGGCCCACCCTCGTGACCACCCTGACCTACGGCGTGCAGTGCTTCAGCCGCTACCCCGACCACATGAAGC
AGCACGACTTCTTCAAGTCCGCCATGCCCGAAGGCTACGTCCAGGAGCGCACCATCTTCTTCAAGGACGA
CGGCAACTACAAGACCCGCGCCGAGGTGAAGTTCGAGGGCGACACCCTGGTGAACCGCATCGAGCTGAAG
GGCATCGACTTCAAGGAGGACGGCAACATCCTGGGGCACAAGCTGGAGTACAACTACAACAGCCACAACG
TCTATATCATGGCCGACAAGCAGAAGAACGGCATCAAGGTGAACTTCAAGATCCGCCACAACATCGAGGA
CGGCAGCGTGCAGCTCGCCGACCACTACCAGCAGAACACCCCCATCGGCGACGGCCCCGTGCTGCTGCCC
GACAACCACTACCTGAGCACCCAGTCCGCCCTGAGCAAAGACCCCAACGAGAAGCGCGATCACATGGTCC
TGCTGGAGTTCGTGACCGCCGCCGGGATCACTCTCGGCATGGACGAGCTGTACAAGTAAAGCGGCCGCGA
CTCTAGATCATAATCAGCCATACCACATTTGTAGAGGTTTTACTTGCTTTAAAAAACCTCCCACACCTCC
CCCTGAACCTGAAACATAAAATGAATGCAATTGTTGTTGTTAACTTGTTTATTGCAGCTTATAATGGTTA
CAAATAAAGCAATAGCATCACAAATTTCACAAATAAAGCATTTTTTTCACTGCATTCTAGTTGTGGTTTG
TCCAAACTCATCAATGTATCTTAAGGATCCGCCGATAAGGGCGAATTCATAACTTCGTATAATGTATGCT
ATACGAAGTTATGGATCTGTCGATCGACGGATCGATCCGAACAAACGACCCAACACCCGTGCGTTTTATT
CTGTCTTTTTATTGCCGATCCCCTCAGAAGAACTCGTCAAGAAGGCGATAGAAGGCGATGCGCTGCGAAT
CGGGAGCGGCGATACCGTAAAGCACGAGGAAGCGGTCAGCCCATTCGCCGCCAAGCTCTTCAGCAATATC
ACGGGTAGCCAACGCTATGTCCTGATAGCGGTCCGCCACACCCAGCCGGCCACAGTCGATGAATCCAGAA
AAGCGGCCATTTTCCACCATGATATTCGGCAAGCAGGCATCGCCATGGGTCACGACGAGATCCTCGCCGT
CGGGCATGCGCGCCTTGAGCCTGGCGAACAGTTCGGCTGGCGCGAGCCCCTGATGCTCTTCGTCCAGATC
ATCCTGATCGACAAGACCGGCTTCCATCCGAGTACGTGCTCGCTCGATGCGATGTTTCGCTTGGTGGTCG
AATGGGCAGGTAGCCGGATCAAGCGTATGCAGCCGCCGCATTGCATCAGCCATGATGGATACTTTCTCGG
CAGGAGCAAGGTGAGATGACAGGAGATCCTGCCCCGGCACTTCGCCCAATAGCAGCCAGTCCCTTCCCGC
TTCAGTGACAACGTCGAGCACAGCTGCGCAAGGAACGCCCGTCGTGGCCAGCCACGATAGCCGCGCTGCC
TCGTCCTGCAGTTCATTCAGGGCACCGGACAGGTCGGTCTTGACAAAAAGAACCGGGCGCCCCTGCGCTG
ACAGCCGGAACACGGCGGCATCAGAGCAGCCGATTGTCTGTTGTGCCCAGTCATAGCCGAATAGCCTCTC
CACCCAAGCGGCCGGAGAACCTGCGTGCAATCCATCTTGTTCAATGGCCGATCCCATATTGGCTGCACGG
ATCCTGAACGGCAGAGGTTACGGCAGTTTGTCTCTCCCCCTTCCGGGAGCCACCTTCTTCTCCAACCGTC
CCGGTCGCGCTCTCGGCGCTTCTGAGGAGAGAACTGGCTGAGTGACGCCCTTTATAGATTCGCCCTTGTG
TCCCGCCCCTTCCTTTCCCGCCCTCCCTTGCGCTACGGGGCCGCCCGCACCGGCCTACACGGAGCGCGCG
CGGCGGAGTTGTTGACGCTAGGGCTCCGGCTCCCTGGTTGGGTGTTCTTTCTGACGCGACAGGAGGAGGA
GAATGTCCTGGTCCTGTCGTCCTCCTTTCGGGTTTCCCGTGCACTCAAACCGAGGACTTACAGAACGGAG
GATAAAGTTAGGCCATTTTTACTCAGCTTCGGAGTTCAGGCTCATTTTTCAGCTAAAGTCTCTCATTAGT
ATCCCCCCACACACATCGGGAAAATGGTTTGTCCTACGCATCGGTAATGAAGGCGGGGCCCTTCGGGTCC
TCCGGAGCGGGTTCCGGGGGTGGGGGGAAGGAGGGAGGGACGGGACGGGCCTCGTTCATGAATATTCAGT
TCACCGCTGAATATGCATAAGGCAGGCAAGATGGCGCGTCCAATCAATTGGAAGTAGCCGTTATTAGTGG
AGAGGCCCCAGGACGTTGGGGCACCGCCTGTGCTCTAGTAGCTTTACGGAGCCCTGGCGCTCGATGTTCA
AGCCCAAGCTTTCGCGAGCTCGACCGAACAAACGACCCAACACCCGTGCGTTTTATTCTGTCTTTTTATT
GCCGCTCAGCTTTACAGTGACAATGACGGCTGGCGACTGAATATTAGTGCTTACAGACAGCACTACATAT
TTTCCGTCGATGTTGAAATCCTTTCTCATATGTCACCATAAATATCAAATAATTATAGCAATCATTTACG
CGTTAATGGCTAATCGCCATCTTCCAGCAGGCGCACCATTGCCCCTGTTTCACTATCCAGGTTACGGATA
TAGTTCATGACAATATTTACATTGGTCCAGCCACCAGCTTGCATGATCTCCGGTATTGAAACTCCAGCGC
GGGCCATATCTCGCGCGGCTCCGACACGGGCACTGTGTCCAGACCAGGCCAGGTATCTCTGACCAGAGTC
ATCCTAAAATACACAAACAATTAGAATCAGTAGTTTAACACATTATACACTTAAAAATTTTATATTTACC
TTAGCGCCGTAAATCAATCGATGAGTTGCTTCAAAAATCCCTTCCAGGGCGCGAGTTGATAGCTGGCTGG
TGGCAGATGGCGCGGCAACACCATTTTTTCTGACCCGGCAAAACAGGTAGTTATTCGGATCATCAGCTAC
ACCAGAGACGGAAATCCATCGCTCGACCAGTTTAGTTACCCCCAGGCTAAGTGCCTTCTCTACACCTGCG
GTGCTAACCAGCGTTTTCGTTCTGCCAATATGGATTAACATTCTCCCACCGTCAGTACGTGAGATATCTT
TAACCCTGATCCTGGCAATTTCGGCTATACGTAACAGGGTGTTATAAGCAATCCCCAGAAATGCCAGATT
ACGTATATCCTGGCAGCGATCGCTATTTTCCATGAGTGAACGAACCTGGTCGAAATCAGTGCGTTCGAAC
GCTAGAGCCTGTTTTGCACGTTCACCGGCATCAACGTTTTCTTTTCGGATCCGCCGCATAACCAGTGAAA
CAGCATTGCTGTCACTTGGTCGTGGCAGCCCGGACCGACGATGAAGCATGTTTAGCTGGCCCAAATGTTG
CTGGATAGTTTTTACTGCCAGACCGCGCGCCTGAAGATATAGAAGATAATCGCGAACATCTTCAGGTTCT
GCGGGAAACCATTTCCGGTTATTCAACTTGCACCATGCCGCCCACGACCGGCAAACGGACAGAAGCATTT
TCCAGGTATGCTCAGAAAACGCCTGGCGATCCCTGAACATGTCCATCAGGTTCTTGCGAACCTCATCACT
CGTTGCATCGACCGGTAATGCAGGCAAATTTTGGTGTACGGTCAGTAAATTGGACACCTTCCTCTTCTTC
TTGGGCATGGCCGCAGGAAAGCAGAGCCCTGAAGCTCCCATCACCGGCCAATAAGAGCCAAGCCTGCAGT
GTGACCTCATAGAGCAATGTGCCAGCCAGCCTGACCCCAAGGGCCCTCAGGCTTGGGCACACTGTCTCTA
GGACCCTGAGAGAAAGACATACCCATTTCTGCTTAGGGCCCTGAGGATGAGCCCAGGGGTGGCTTGGCAC
TGAAGCAAAGGACACTGGGGCTCAGCTGGCAGCAAAGTGACCAGGATGCTGAGGCTTTGACCCAGAAGCC
AGAGGCCAGAGGCCAGGACTTCTCTTGGTCCCAGTCCACCCTCACTCAGAGCTTTACCAATGCCCTCTGG
ATAGTTGTCGGGTAACGGTGGACGCCACTGATTCTCTGGCCAGCCTAGGACTTCGCCATTCCGCTGATTC
TGCTCTTCCAGCCACTGGCTGACCGGTTGGAAGTACTCCAGCAGTGCCTTGGCATCCAGGGCATCTGAGC
CTACCAGGTCCTTCAGTACCTCCTGCCAGGGCCTGGAGCAGCCAGCCTGCAACACCTGCCTGCCAAGCAG
AGTGACCACTGTGGGCACAGGGGACACAGGGTGGGGCCCACAACAGCACCATTGTCCACTTGTCCCTCAC
TAGTAAAAGAACTCTAGGGTTGCGGGGGGTGGGGGAGGTCTCTGTGAGGCTGGTAAGGGATATTTGCCTG
GCCCATGGAGATCCATAACTTCGTATAATGTATGCTATACGAAGTTATAAGCTTTCGCGAGCTCGAGATC
CTGCAGGCGCGCCGGATCTGCCGGTCTCCCTATAGTGAGTCGTATTAATTTCGATAAGCCAGGTTAACCT
GCATTAATGAATCGGCCAACGCGCGGGGAGAGGCGGTTTGCGTATTGGGCGCTCTTCCGCTTCCTCGCTC
ACTGACTCGCTGCGCTCGGTCGTTCGGCTGCGGCGAGCGGTATCAGCTCACTCAAAGGCGGTAATACGGT
TATCCACAGAATCAGGGGATAACGCAGGAAAGAACATGTGAGCAAAAGGCCAGCAAAAGGCCAGGAACCG
TAAAAAGGCCGCGTTGCTGGCGTTTTTCCATAGGCTCCGCCCCCCTGACGAGCATCACAAAAATCGACGC
TCAAGTCAGAGGTGGCGAAACCCGACAGGACTATAAAGATACCAGGCGTTTCCCCCTGGAAGCTCCCTCG
TGCGCTCTCCTGTTCCGACCCTGCCGCTTACCGGATACCTGTCCGCCTTTCTCCCTTCGGGAAGCGTGGC
GCTTTCTCATAGCTCACGCTGTAGGTATCTCAGTTCGGTGTAGGTCGTTCGCTCCAAGCTGGGCTGTGTG
CACGAACCCCCCGTTCAGCCCGACCGCTGCGCCTTATCCGGTAACTATCGTCTTGAGTCCAACCCGGTAA
GACACGACTTATCGCCACTGGCAGCAGCCACTGGTAACAGGATTAGCAGAGCGAGGTATGTAGGCGGTGC
TACAGAGTTCTTGAAGTGGTGGCCTAACTACGGCTACACTAGAAGAACAGTATTTGGTATCTGCGCTCTG
CTGAAGCCAGTTACCTTCGGAAAAAGAGTTGGTAGCTCTTGATCCGGCAAACAAACCACCGCTGGTAGCG
GTGGTTTTTTTGTTTGCAAGCAGCAGATTACGCGCAGAAAAAAAGGATCTCAAGAAGATCCTTTGATCTT
TTCTACGGGGTCTGACGCTCAGTGGAACGAAAACTCACGTTAAGGGATTTTGGTCATGAGATTATCAAAA
AGGATCTTCACCTAGATCCTTTTAAATTAAAAATGAAGTTTTAAATCAATCTAAAGTATATATGAGTAAA
CTTGGTCTGACAGTTACCAATGCTTAATCAGTGAGGCACCTATCTCAGCGATCTGTCTATTTCGTTCATC
CATAGTTGCCTGACTCCCCGTCGTGTAGATAACTACGATACGGGAGGGCTTACCATCTGGCCCCAGTGCT
GCAATGATACCGCGAGACCCACGCTCACCGGCTCCAGATTTATCAGCAATAAACCAGCCAGCCGGAAGGG
CCGAGCGCAGAAGTGGTCCTGCAACTTTATCCGCCTCCATCCAGTCTATTAATTGTTGCCGGGAAGCTAG
AGTAAGTAGTTCGCCAGTTAATAGTTTGCGCAACGTTGTTGCCATTGCTACAGGCATCGTGGTGTCACGC
TCGTCGTTTGGTATGGCTTCATTCAGCTCCGGTTCCCAACGATCAAGGCGAGTTACATGATCCCCCATGT
TGTGCAAAAAAGCGGTTAGCTCCTTCGGTCCTCCGATCGTTGTCAGAAGTAAGTTGGCCGCAGTGTTATC
ACTCATGGTTATGGCAGCACTGCATAATTCTCTTACTGTCATGCCATCCGTAAGATGCTTTTCTGTGACT
GGTGAGTACTCAACCAAGTCATTCTGAGAATAGTGTATGCGGCGACCGAGTTGCTCTTGCCCGGCGTCAA
TACGGGATAATACCGCGCCACATAGCAGAACTTTAAAAGTGCTCATCATTGGAAAACGTTCTTCGGGGCG
AAAACTCTCAAGGATCTTACCGCTGTTGAGATCCAGTTCGATGTAACCCACTCGTGCACCCAACTGATCT
TCAGCATCTTTTACTTTCACCAGCGTTTCTGGGTGAGCAAAAACAGGAAGGCAAAATGCCGCAAAAAAGG
GAATAAGGGCGACACGGAAATGTTGAATACTCATACTCTTCCTTTTTCAATATTATTGAAGCATTTATCA
GGGTTATTGTCTCATGAGCGGATACATATTTGAATGTATTTAGAAAAATAAACAAATAGGGGTTCCGCGC
ACATTTCCCCGAAAAGTGCCACCTGACGTCTAAGAAACCATTATTATCATGACATTAACCTATAAAAATA
GGCGTATCACGAGGCCCTTTCGTCTCGCGCGTTTCGGTGATGACGGTGAAAACCTCTGACACATGCAGCT
CCCGGAGACGGTCACAGCTTGTCTGTAAGCGGATGCCGGGAGCAGACAAGCCCGTCAGGGCGCGTCAGCG
GGTGTTGGCGGGTGTCGGGGCTGGCTTAACTATGCGGCATCAGAGCAGATTGTACTGAGAGTGCACCATA
TGGACATATTGTCGTTAGAACGCGGCTACAATTAATACATAACCTTATGTATCATACACATACG
Features (pLannotate 1.2.2; 21 found; start..end, strand, type, name):
      1..19      +  promoter       SP6 promoter: promoter for bacteriophage SP6 RNA polymerase
     61..778     +  CDS            hrGFP (fragment): humanized Renilla green fluorescent protein mammalian codon-optimized
    813..1529    +  CDS            EGFP: the original enhanced GFP (Yang et al., 1996) mammalian codon-optimized
   1546..1629    +  CDS            large T antigen (fragment): large T antigen from SV40 (simian virus 40)
   1652..1773    +  polyA_signal   SV40 poly(A) signal: SV40 polyadenylation signal
   1799..1832    -  protein_bind   loxP: Cre-mediated recombination occurs in the 8-bp core sequence (GCATACAT). Cre recombinase
   1859..1907    -  polyA_signal   HSV TK poly(A) signal: herpes simplex virus thymidine kinase polyadenylation signal (Cole and Stacy, 1985)
   1914..2717    -  CDS            NeoR/KanR: aminoglycoside phosphotransferase from Tn5; aph(3')-II (or nptII); confers resistance to neomycin, kanamycin, and G418 (Geneticin®)
   3456..3504    -  polyA_signal   HSV TK poly(A) signal: herpes simplex virus thymidine kinase polyadenylation signal (Cole and Stacy, 1985)
   3650..3855    -  CDS            Cre (fragment): site-specific recombinase Cre is a site-specific recombinase from bacteriophage P1. Recombination occurs at loxP sequences.
   3854..3919    -  intron         small t intron: SV40 (simian virus 40) small t antigen intron
   3919..4746    -  CDS            Cre (fragment): site-specific recombinase Cre is a site-specific recombinase from bacteriophage P1. Recombination occurs at loxP sequences.
   5099..5311    -  CDS            Ace (fragment): ACE_MOUSE - Also known as Dcp1. Experimental evidence at protein level: Swiss-Prot protein existence level 1. Converts angiotensin I to angiotensin II by release of the terminal His-Leu, this results in an increase of the vasoconstrictor activity of angiotensin. Also able to inactivate bradykinin, a potent vasodilator. Has also a glycosidase activity which releases GPI- anchored proteins from the membrane by cleaving the mannose linkage in the GPI moiety. This GPIase activity seems to be crucial for the egg- binding ability of the sperm. From Mus musculus (Mouse).
   5475..5508    -  protein_bind   loxP: Cre-mediated recombination occurs in the 8-bp core sequence (GCATACAT). Cre recombinase
   5559..5577    -  promoter       T7 promoter: promoter for bacteriophage T7 RNA polymerase
   5599..5652    -  CDS            lacI (fragment): lac repressor; lacI; The lac repressor binds to the lac operator to inhibit transcription in E. coli. This inhibition can be relieved by adding lactose or isopropyl-β-D-thiogalactopyranoside (IPTG).
   5835..6423    -  rep_origin     ori: high-copy-number ColE1/pMB1/pBR322/pUC origin of replication
   6594..7454    -  CDS            AmpR: β-lactamase; bla; confers resistance to ampicillin, carbenicillin, and related antibiotics
   7455..7559    -  promoter       AmpR promoter: bla
   7654..7689    +  CDS            rop (fragment): Rop protein, which maintains plasmids at low copy number; rop
   7791..7842    +  misc_feature   bom (fragment): basis of mobility region from pBR322
