[The description below was written by a language model from this plasmid's Addgene catalogue record and pLannotate feature annotations shown in this document.]
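Description:
pEGFPpA-ACN is a cassette-donor plasmid for building mouse gene-targeting vectors. It is based on the Promega pSP72 cloning backbone and is propagated in E. coli at high copy from a ColE1/pUC-type origin under ampicillin selection. The SP6 and T7 phage promoters of the backbone flank the insert. The catalogue lists a 4.7 kb insert in a 2.4 kb backbone, whereas both sequenced records are about 7.9 kb, so the stated sizes do not fully account for the sequenced plasmid. The two feature tables are otherwise essentially identical, differing by a single nucleotide.

The payload has two parts. The first is a promoterless EGFP coding sequence followed by an SV40 polyadenylation signal, an arrangement suited to placing the reporter under the control of an endogenous locus after homologous recombination. Upstream of EGFP the annotation also calls an hrGFP-like fragment of roughly 700 bp, which the catalogue entry does not mention or explain.

The second part, in the opposite orientation and bounded by two loxP sites, is the "ACN" cassette. It contains a mouse Ace gene fragment lying upstream of Cre, presumably the testis-specific Ace regulatory region, although the record annotates no promoter here. The Cre coding sequence is interrupted by the SV40 small t intron, which prevents functional expression in bacteria, and it is followed by an HSV TK poly(A) signal. The cassette also carries a NeoR gene with its own TK poly(A) signal for G418 selection of targeted ES cells. The promoter driving neo is not annotated.

Because Cre sits inside its own loxP-flanked unit, expressing it in the male germline of chimeras would be expected to excise both Cre and neo. This would leave the EGFP-pA reporter and a single loxP site at the targeted allele. The associated publication describes a protocol for constructing knockout and reporter targeting vectors.
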