Addgene plasmid #20343: pEGFPpA-ACN
Depositing lab: Mario Capecchi. Depositing organization: University of Utah. Publication: A protocol for constructing gene targeting vectors: generating knockout mice for the cadherin family and beyond. Wu S, Ying G, Wu Q, Capecchi MR. Nat Protoc. 2008 . 3(6):1056-76. 10.1038/nprot.2008.70 PubMed 18546598.
Backbone
  Vector backbone: pSP72
  Backbone manufacturer: Promega
  Backbone size w/o insert (bp): 2394
  Vector type: Mammalian Expression, Mouse Targeting, Cre/Lox
  Selectable markers: Neomycin (select with G418)
Growth in bacteria
  Bacterial resistance: Ampicillin, 100 μg/mL
  Growth temperature: 37°C
  Growth strain: DH5alpha
  Growth instructions: DH5alpha
  Copy number: High Copy
Gene/Insert
  Gene/Insert name: EGFPpA-ACN
  Species: Cloning vector
  Insert size (bp): 4732
  GenBank ID: EU530626
  Cloning method: Restriction Enzyme; 5′ cloning site XhoI (destroyed during cloning); 3′ cloning site BglII (destroyed during cloning)
  Sequencing primers: 5′ T7
Terms and licenses: Academic/Nonprofit Terms; Industry Terms: Not Available to Industry
How to cite: pEGFPpA-ACN was a gift from Mario Capecchi (Addgene plasmid # 20343 ; http://n2t.net/addgene:20343 ; RRID:Addgene_20343)
